Addgene plasmid #190909: pU6:3-tevopreq1
Purpose: Expression of single epegRNA under control of Drosophila U6:3 promoter. Can be used to generate transgenic flies with vermillion+ selection.
Depositing lab: Norbert Perrimon. Depositing organization: Harvard Medical School.
Backbone
  Vector backbone: pCFD3
  Vector type: Insect Expression, CRISPR
Growth in bacteria
  Bacterial resistance: Ampicillin, 100 μg/mL
  Growth temperature: 37°C
  Growth strain: DH5alpha
  Copy number: Unknown
Gene/Insert
  Gene/Insert name: Empty Backbone
Terms and licenses: Academic/Nonprofit Terms; Industry Terms: Not Available to Industry
How to cite: pU6:3-tevopreq1 was a gift from Norbert Perrimon (Addgene plasmid # 190909 ; http://n2t.net/addgene:190909 ; RRID:Addgene_190909)
