[The description below was written by a language model from this plasmid's Addgene catalogue record and pLannotate feature annotations shown in this document.]
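Description:
pU6:3-tevopreq1 is a Drosophila CRISPR expression plasmid built on the pCFD3 backbone and supplied as an empty vector for cloning a single engineered prime-editing guide RNA (epegRNA). It is propagated in E. coli through a high-copy ColE1/pUC-type origin with ampicillin selection from the β-lactamase gene. It also carries an f1 phage origin and remnants of a standard cloning backbone (lac promoter/operator, lacZα and lacI fragments, and T3 and T7 promoters).

The functional core is the Drosophila U6:3 promoter, an RNA polymerase III promoter suited to driving short, uncapped guide transcripts in fly cells. Immediately downstream, in the opposite orientation, sits a bacterial cassette made up of a PLtetO-1 promoter fragment, the mRFP1 red fluorescent protein coding sequence and a tonB terminator. Its position suggests a placeholder that is replaced when the guide sequence is inserted, which would allow a visual screen of colonies, although the record does not state this explicitly. The plasmid name points to a tevopreQ1 3' structural motif, the pseudoknot used to stabilise epegRNAs, but this element and any guide scaffold are not annotated in the feature table.

For transgenesis, the plasmid carries a φC31 integrase attB site for site-specific integration into attP landing sites in the fly genome. It also carries the vermilion gene, which encodes tryptophan oxygenase and restores eye pigmentation as a visible marker in vermilion mutant backgrounds. Gypsy insulator sequences (one full-length, one fragment) are present to shield the integrated cassette from chromosomal position effects. The construct is used to express epegRNAs for prime editing in Drosophila, either directly from the plasmid or from stable transgenic lines.
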