Features (pLannotate 1.2.2; 19 found; start..end, strand, type, name):
      7..427     +  promoter       dU6-3 promoter: RNA polymerase III promoter for Drosophila U6-3 snRNA (Port et al., 2014)
    439..470     -  terminator     tonB terminator: bidirectional E. coli tonB-P14 transcription terminator
    490..1164    -  CDS            mRFP1: mRFP1 is a basic (constitutively fluorescent) red fluorescent protein published in 2002, derived from Discosoma sp.. It is reported to be a somewhat slowly-maturing monomer with low acid sensitivity.
   1190..1243    -  promoter       PLtetO-1 promoter (fragment): modified phage lambda PL promoter with tet operator sites (Lutz and Bujard, 1997)
   1531..1576    +  protein_bind   gypsy insulator (fragment): chromatin insulator from Drosophila Su(Hw), CP190, and Mod(mdg4)67.2
   1601..1619    -  promoter       T3 promoter: promoter for bacteriophage T3 RNA polymerase
   1664..1680    -  protein_bind   lac operator: The lac repressor binds to the lac operator to inhibit transcription in E. coli. This inhibition can be relieved by adding lactose or isopropyl-β-D-thiogalactopyranoside (IPTG). lac repressor encoded by lacI
   1688..1718    -  promoter       lac promoter: promoter for the E. coli lac operon
   1733..1754    -  protein_bind   CAP binding site: CAP binding activates transcription in the presence of cAMP. E. coli catabolite activator protein
   1767..1859    -  CDS            lacI (fragment): lac repressor; lacI; The lac repressor binds to the lac operator to inhibit transcription in E. coli. This inhibition can be relieved by adding lactose or isopropyl-β-D-thiogalactopyranoside (IPTG).
   2042..2630    -  rep_origin     ori: high-copy-number ColE1/pMB1/pBR322/pUC origin of replication
   2801..3661    -  CDS            AmpR: β-lactamase; bla; confers resistance to ampicillin, carbenicillin, and related antibiotics
   3662..3766    -  promoter       AmpR promoter: bla
   3793..4151    +  rep_origin     f1 ori (sequence partly withheld): f1 bacteriophage origin of replication; arrow indicates direction of (+) strand synthesis
   4253..4408    -  CDS            lacZα (fragment): LacZα fragment of β-galactosidase; lacZ fragment
   4416..4434    +  promoter       T7 promoter: promoter for bacteriophage T7 RNA polymerase
   4626..6119    -  CDS            vermilion (fragment): tryptophan oxygenase selectable marker, required to synthesize the brown eye pigment in Drosophila
   6434..6503    +  protein_bind   attB: attB site for the φC31 integrase (Groth et al., 2000) phage φC31 integrase
   6745..7130    +  protein_bind   gypsy insulator: chromatin insulator from Drosophila Su(Hw), CP190, and Mod(mdg4)67.2
>Addgene plasmid #190909 | pU6:3-tevopreq1 | addgene full sequence | sequence record 373031 | Addgene NGS Result
GAATTCTTTTTTGCTCACCTGTGATTGCTCCTACTCAAATACAAAAACATCAAATTTTCTGTCAATAAAG
CATATTTATTTATATTTATTTTACAGGAAAGAATTCCTTTTAAAGTGTATTTTAACCTATAATGAAAAAC
GATTAAAAAAAATACATAAAATAATTCGAAAATTTTTGAATAGCCCAGGTTGATAAAAATTCATTTCATA
CGTTTTATAACTTATGCCCCTAAGTATTTTTTGACCATAGTGTTTCAATTCTACATTAATTTTACAGAGT
AGAATGAAACGCCACCTACTCAGCCAAGAGGCGAAAAGGTTAGCTCGCCAAGCAGAGAGGGCGCCAGTGC
TCACTACTTTTTATAATTCTCAACTTCTTTTTCCAGACTCAGTTCGTATATATAGACCTATTTTCAATTT
AACGTCGGGGTCTTCCGTAGTCAAAAGCCTCCGGTCGGAGGCTTTTGACTTGGCTGAGGAGTGCCATTAA
GCACCGGTGGAGTGACGACCTTCAGCACGTTCGTACTGTTCAACGATGGTGTAATCTTCGTTGTGGGAGG
TGATGTCCAGTTTGATGTCGGTTTTGTAAGCACCCGGCAGCTGAACCGGTTTTTTAGCCATGTAGGTGGT
TTTAACTTCAGCGTCGTAGTGACCACCGTCTTTCAGTTTCAGACGCATTTTGATTTCACCTTTCAGAGCA
CCATCTTCCGGGTACATACGTTCGGTGGAAGCTTCCCAACCCATGGTTTTTTTCTGCATAACCGGACCGT
CGGACGGGAAGTTGGTACCACGCAGTTTAACTTTGTAGATGAACTCACCGTCTTGCAGGGAGGAGTCCTG
GGTAACGGTAACAACACCACCATCTTCGAAGTTCATAACACGTTCCCATTTGAAACCTTCCGGGAAGGAC
AGTTTCAGGTAGTCCGGGATGTCAGCCGGGTGTTTAACGTAAGCTTTGGAACCGTACTGGAACTGCGGGG
ACAGGATGTCCCAAGCGAACGGCAGCGGACCACCTTTGGTAACTTTCAGTTTAGCGGTCTGGGTACCTTC
GTACGGACGACCTTCACCTTCACCTTCGATTTCGAACTCGTGACCGTTAACGGAACCTTCCATACGAACT
TTGAAACGCATGAACTCTTTGATAACATCTTCGCTACTCGCCATAGATCATTTCTCCTCTTTCAGATCCG
TGCTCAGTATCTCTATCACTGATAGGGATGTCAATCTCTATCACTGATAGGGAGGAAGACCTCGCGGTTC
TATCTAGTTACGCGTTAAACCAACTAGAATTTTTTTGCCTACCTGGAGCCTGAGAGTTGTTCAATAAAAT
AAAAATGTTTCGTTTTTTTGCTTTCGCCAGTATTTATTATTTTTCATCAATATGTATTCAATTTGGTATG
TATTTAGTAATTGTAATATATAGACAATGGTTTTCCGTTGACGTACATACATCTGACGTGTGTTTATTTA
GACATAATAGTTATGTTTTCACATCTTTTTAATGTTCGCTTAATGCGTATGCATTCTAGACAATTGTGCT
CGGCAACAGTATATTTGTGGTGTGCCAACCAACAACCTGCAGGAGCTCCAGCTTTTGTTCCCTTTAGTGA
GGGTTAATTGCGCGCTTGGCGTAATCATGGTCATAGCTGTTTCCTGTGTGAAATTGTTATCCGCTCACAA
TTCCACACAACATACGAGCCGGAAGCATAAAGTGTAAAGCCTGGGGTGCCTAATGAGTGAGCTAACTCAC
ATTAATTGCGTTGCGCTCACTGCCCGCTTTCCAGTCGGGAAACCTGTCGTGCCAGCTGCATTAATGAATC
GGCCAACGCGCGGGGAGAGGCGGTTTGCGTATTGGGCGCTCTTCCGCTTCCTCGCTCACTGACTCGCTGC
GCTCGGTCGTTCGGCTGCGGCGAGCGGTATCAGCTCACTCAAAGGCGGTAATACGGTTATCCACAGAATC
AGGGGATAACGCAGGAAAGAACATGTGAGCAAAAGGCCAGCAAAAGGCCAGGAACCGTAAAAAGGCCGCG
TTGCTGGCGTTTTTCCATAGGCTCCGCCCCCCTGACGAGCATCACAAAAATCGACGCTCAAGTCAGAGGT
GGCGAAACCCGACAGGACTATAAAGATACCAGGCGTTTCCCCCTGGAAGCTCCCTCGTGCGCTCTCCTGT
TCCGACCCTGCCGCTTACCGGATACCTGTCCGCCTTTCTCCCTTCGGGAAGCGTGGCGCTTTCTCATAGC
TCACGCTGTAGGTATCTCAGTTCGGTGTAGGTCGTTCGCTCCAAGCTGGGCTGTGTGCACGAACCCCCCG
TTCAGCCCGACCGCTGCGCCTTATCCGGTAACTATCGTCTTGAGTCCAACCCGGTAAGACACGACTTATC
GCCACTGGCAGCAGCCACTGGTAACAGGATTAGCAGAGCGAGGTATGTAGGCGGTGCTACAGAGTTCTTG
AAGTGGTGGCCTAACTACGGCTACACTAGAAGAACAGTATTTGGTATCTGCGCTCTGCTGAAGCCAGTTA
CCTTCGGAAAAAGAGTTGGTAGCTCTTGATCCGGCAAACAAACCACCGCTGGTAGCGGTGGTTTTTTTGT
TTGCAAGCAGCAGATTACGCGCAGAAAAAAAGGATCTCAAGAAGATCCTTTGATCTTTTCTACGGGGTCT
GACGCTCAGTGGAACGAAAACTCACGTTAAGGGATTTTGGTCATGAGATTATCAAAAAGGATCTTCACCT
AGATCCTTTTAAATTAAAAATGAAGTTTTAAATCAATCTAAAGTATATATGAGTAAACTTGGTCTGACAG
TTACCAATGCTTAATCAGTGAGGCACCTATCTCAGCGATCTGTCTATTTCGTTCATCCATAGTTGCCTGA
CTCCCCGTCGTGTAGATAACTACGATACGGGAGGGCTTACCATCTGGCCCCAGTGCTGCAATGATACCGC
GAGACCCACGCTCACCGGCTCCAGATTTATCAGCAATAAACCAGCCAGCCGGAAGGGCCGAGCGCAGAAG
TGGTCCTGCAACTTTATCCGCCTCCATCCAGTCTATTAATTGTTGCCGGGAAGCTAGAGTAAGTAGTTCG
CCAGTTAATAGTTTGCGCAACGTTGTTGCCATTGCTACAGGCATCGTGGTGTCACGCTCGTCGTTTGGTA
TGGCTTCATTCAGCTCCGGTTCCCAACGATCAAGGCGAGTTACATGATCCCCCATGTTGTGCAAAAAAGC
GGTTAGCTCCTTCGGTCCTCCGATCGTTGTCAGAAGTAAGTTGGCCGCAGTGTTATCACTCATGGTTATG
GCAGCACTGCATAATTCTCTTACTGTCATGCCATCCGTAAGATGCTTTTCTGTGACTGGTGAGTACTCAA
CCAAGTCATTCTGAGAATAGTGTATGCGGCGACCGAGTTGCTCTTGCCCGGCGTCAATACGGGATAATAC
CGCGCCACATAGCAGAACTTTAAAAGTGCTCATCATTGGAAAACGTTCTTCGGGGCGAAAACTCTCAAGG
ATCTTACCGCTGTTGAGATCCAGTTCGATGTAACCCACTCGTGCACCCAACTGATCTTCAGCATCTTTTA
CTTTCACCAGCGTTTCTGGGTGAGCAAAAACAGGAAGGCAAAATGCCGCAAAAAAGGGAATAAGGGCGAC
ACGGAAATGTTGAATACTCATACTCTTCCTTTTTCAATATTATTGAAGCATTTATCAGGGTTATTGTCTC
ATGAGCGGATACATATTTGAATGTATTTAGAAAAATAAACAAATAGGGGTTCCGCGCACATTTCCCCGAA
AAGTGCCACCTG
[124 nt withheld, positions 3793-3916]
C
[91 nt withheld, positions 3918-4008]
A
[49 nt withheld, positions 4010-4058]
CCTTTGACGTTGGAGTCCACGTTCTTT
[37 nt withheld, positions 4086-4122]
ACCCTATCTCGGTCTATTCTTTTGATTTATAAGGGATTTTGCCGATTTCGGCCTATTGGTTAAAAAAATG
AGCTGATTTAACAAAAATTTAACGCGAATTTTAACAAAATATTAACGCTTACAATTTCCATTCGCCATTC
AGGCTGCGCAACTGTTGGGAAGGGCGATCGGTGCGGGCCTCTTCGCTATTACGCCAGCTGGCGAAAGGGG
GATGTGCTGCAAGGCGATTAAGTTGGGTAACGCCAGGGTTTTCCCAGTCACGACGTTGTAAAACGACGGC
CAGTGAGCGCGCGTAATACGACTCACTATAGGGCGAATTGGGTACAAGCTTGGATTTATTTTGTTATGTT
ATATGTATTATATGTCAGACATAAAGAAAAGGAACACATCAAATGTGATAACAAAGACTAAACAAGTAAT
TTTATTACACCAAAACGACAAAACAGTAGGCAGAACAAACAACGCATAGCCAAACATTGACGAATTGGAT
ACCCTGCCGATTGTCAGACACTTTTGTTGATCAGTTTCTTGCGAATGGTCTCGTCCAGCGGTGGAATCGC
CTCGCGGGGAATCAGAAAAGTGGACAGATTGAACAGATCCAGAAACACCTTGTACCGATCACTGAAACCA
AAAAAAAACAAAGGGAGAACAGTTTGAGTTCATTGATCCCCGATATAATCACATCTGCGATGATCACCTG
AGAGTGGAGCGCAGATATTGATATCCAGACGAGCCACCAGTGCCCAACTGTTGGGATCCAATCATGCGTT
GCACCATGATCACGTGATTGTCTGCGGCGGGAATAGAAAGTATTTGGTTAGGAAAACCAGTCTTAAACAT
AAGATATATTTATAAAAGAGTATCAAAGAATGCAATACTTACATCTCCACTTGGTTATTAACGAGTCGAT
GTCCATGAGCAGGGTGAGCAACTGGTGTGGTTGGCTGAACCTGGGTTCATCCCTATAGAAGGTGATCATG
ATGGCTCCCTGAAGGGCACGATGGCTAAACCGGCGATCCCCACGACGCACCAGTGCATCGTGCACTGCCG
GATCAAAGATGGAGCGATACACCTCGCGTCGCTTCTCAATGTCCATGAGGCGGTAGTTTTTCGCCTTCTC
CACGGGCTCCTCCATGGCGCTCTGTACCTGCGCCTCCAGGAATCGATCGACGCTCTCCTGAAACTTGGCC
CAGAAGTTGAAGCCACTCTCCTCCAGTCCGGGCGTCCTCTCCAGCCATCGCTGCACTAGCTCCAGTAGCG
AGGGATCTTTCTCCGAGTTGCGAATCGAGTTCCGCGCCTCCTCGTCGCTAAAGACATCCGAGTACTTCTG
GTTGTATCTCACCCGCTGCTCTGTCAGAACTCCCAGCTTGTTCTCGATCAAACGGAACTGCAGCGACTGA
AAACCAGATGCGGGTGCCAGGTACTTGCGGAAGTCCATGAAGTCTAGCGGGGTCATGGTCTCCAGAATGG
GCACTTGGTCCACCAGGAGCTGTACAAAGGAAGTTATAAACGGATTTTGGTAAGAGATTCAGAAAGCACT
CACTTTTAGAATCAGAACCACTCGGTTCAGTCGCTTGACAATCTCCAGCGTCTTGGTTTCATCGATGACC
TCTGCATCCAACATGTCTCGTATGGAGTCGAACTCAAAGATGATCTGCTTGAACCAAAGCTCGTAGGCTG
TGGCGAAGGTACTTAAATGCCATTGAGTGTTGTCATCAAAGTTGTAAACCTACTCACCCTGGTGCGTGAT
GATGAACAGATGCTCATCGTGCACGGGTCGCTTGTCCTCCTCGGACAGCATACACTGGGCATCCAGCAGT
TTGTCCAGCATCAGATACTCTCCATAGATTTTGCCCACTTCCGTGGTTAATGGCACCGCCGAATCATCGT
GATCGTTTCTGTATGGGTTTGAATTGAATCGCAGAACTGAAGATCGATTGGCATTCCTGGACAGCACGTG
CTGGTGCTCACCCGTTTCCTGCATAGGGACAGCTCATGGTGCACAGCTCAGATCAGATCGTGACTCCTCG
AGCGGCGGATGCTGGCGAACTGATCTCCGCCAGCGGACCGGAGATGAGACCCCAGCGAACCGATAACAGA
GCGAGAGAGCTCCAGTTCCGACTGATTGCACAGTCGGTGATCTGGGCGATGGGCACTGCCAGATAGGCTG
GGAATTATCAATCACTTGAGGTGAAAGTGCGGCGCACACAAATCCAAGCTTGATATCATCGATCTCGAGG
CTGCATCCAACGCGTTGGGAGCTCTCCGGATCAATTCGGCTTCAGGTACCGTCGACGATGTAGGTCACGG
TCTCGAAGCCGCGGTGCGGGTGCCAGGGCGTGCCCTTGGGCTCCCCGGGCGCGTACTCCACCTCACCCAT
CTGGTCCATCATGATGAACGGGTCGAGGTGGCGGTAGTTGATCCCGGCGAACGCGCGGCGCACCGGGAAG
CCCTCGCCCTCGAAACCGCTGGGCGCGGTGGTCACGGTGAGCACGGGACGTGCGACGGCGTCGGCTGGTG
CGGATACGCGGGGCAGCGTCAGCGGGTTCTCGACGGTCACGGCGGGCATGTCGACAAGCCGAATTGATCC
ACTAGAAGGCCTAATTCGGTACACTAGTTGGCCACGTAATAAGTGTGCGTTGAATTTATTCGCAAAAACA
TTGCATATTTTCGGCAAAGTAAAATTTTGTTGCATACCTTATCAAAAAATAAGTGCTGCATACTTTTTAG
AGAAACCAAATAATTTTTTATTGCATACCCGTTTTTAATAAAATACATTGCATACCCTCTTTTAATAAAA
AATATTGCATACTTTGACGAAACAAATTTTCGTTGCATACCCAATAAAAGATTATTATATTGCATACCCG
TTTTTAATAAAATACATTGCATACCCTCTTTTAATAAAGAATATTGCATACGTTGACGAAACAAATTTTC
GTTGCATACCCAATAAAAGATTATTATATTGCATACCTTTTCTTGCCATACCATTTAGCCGATCAATTGA
GATCT
